>Addgene plasmid #82677 | p163_LTJ_sgRNACD90.1 | depositor full sequence | sequence record 157284 | p163_LTJ_sgRNACD90.1 sequence 9290 bps
GAGGGCCTATTTCCCATGATTCCTTCATATTTGCATATACGATACAAGGCTGTTAGAGAGATAATTGGAA
TTAATTTGACTGTAAACACAAAGATATTAGTACAAAATACGTGACGTAGAAAGTAATAATTTCTTGGGTA
GTTTGCAGTTTTAAAATTATGTTTTAAAATGGACTATCATATGCTTACCGTAACTTGAAAGTATTTCGAT
TTCTTGGCTTTATATATCTTGTGGAAAGGACGAAACACCGTTTGTGAGCTTCGAGTCTCGTTTTAGAGCT
AGAAATAGCAAGTTAAAATAAGGCTAGTCCGTTATCAACTTGAAAAAGTGGCACCGAGTCGGTGCTTTTT
TGTTTTAGAGCTAGAAATAGCAAGTTAAAATAAGGCTAGTCCGTTTTTAGCGCGTGCGCCAATTCTGCAG
ACAAATGGCTCTAGAGGTACCCGTTACATAACTTACGGTAAATGGCCCGCCTGGCTGACCGCCCAACGAC
CCCCGCCCATTGACGTCAATAGTAACGCCAATAGGGACTTTCCATTGACGTCAATGGGTGGAGTATTTAC
GGTAAACTGCCCACTTGGCAGTACATCAAGTGTATCATATGCCAAGTACGCCCCCTATTGACGTCAATGA
CGGTAAATGGCCCGCCTGGCATTGTGCCCAGTACATGACCTTATGGGACTTTCCTACTTGGCAGTACATC
TACGTATTAGTCATCGCTATTACCATGGTCGAGGTGAGCCCCACGTTCTGCTTCACTCTCCCCATCTCCC
CCCCCTCCCCACCCCCAATTTTGTATTTATTTATTTTTTAATTATTTTGTGCAGCGATGGGGGCGGGGGG
GGGGGGGGGGCGCGCGCCAGGCGGGGCGGGGCGGGGCGAGGGGCGGGGCGGGGCGAGGCGGAGAGGTGCG
GCGGCAGCCAATCAGAGCGGCGCGCTCCGAAAGTTTCCTTTTATGGCGAGGCGGCGGCGGCGGCGGCCCT
ATAAAAAGCGAAGCGCGCGGCGGGCGGGAGTCGCTGCGCGCTGCCTTCGCCCCGTGCCCCGCTCCGCCGC
CGCCTCGCGCCGCCCGCCCCGGCTCTGACTGACCGCGTTACTCCCACAGGTGAGCGGGCGGGACGGCCCT
TCTCCTCCGGGCTGTAATTAGCTGAGCAAGAGGTAAGGGTTTAAGGGATGGTTGGTTGGTGGGGTATTAA
TGTTTAATTACCTGGAGCACCTGCCTGAAATCACTTTTTTTCAGGTTGGACCGGTGCCACCATGGACTAT
AAGGACCACGACGGAGACTACAAGGATCATGATATTGATTACAAAGACGATGACGATAAGATGGCCCCAA
AGAAGAAGCGGAAGGTCGGTATCCACGGAGTCCCAGCAGCCGACAAGAAGTACAGCATCGGCCTGGACAT
CGGCACCAACTCTGTGGGCTGGGCCGTGATCACCGACGAGTACAAGGTGCCCAGCAAGAAATTCAAGGTG
CTGGGCAACACCGACCGGCACAGCATCAAGAAGAACCTGATCGGAGCCCTGCTGTTCGACAGCGGCGAAA
CAGCCGAGGCCACCCGGCTGAAGAGAACCGCCAGAAGAAGATACACCAGACGGAAGAACCGGATCTGCTA
TCTGCAAGAGATCTTCAGCAACGAGATGGCCAAGGTGGACGACAGCTTCTTCCACAGACTGGAAGAGTCC
TTCCTGGTGGAAGAGGATAAGAAGCACGAGCGGCACCCCATCTTCGGCAACATCGTGGACGAGGTGGCCT
ACCACGAGAAGTACCCCACCATCTACCACCTGAGAAAGAAACTGGTGGACAGCACCGACAAGGCCGACCT
GCGGCTGATCTATCTGGCCCTGGCCCACATGATCAAGTTCCGGGGCCACTTCCTGATCGAGGGCGACCTG
AACCCCGACAACAGCGACGTGGACAAGCTGTTCATCCAGCTGGTGCAGACCTACAACCAGCTGTTCGAGG
AAAACCCCATCAACGCCAGCGGCGTGGACGCCAAGGCCATCCTGTCTGCCAGACTGAGCAAGAGCAGACG
GCTGGAAAATCTGATCGCCCAGCTGCCCGGCGAGAAGAAGAATGGCCTGTTCGGAAACCTGATTGCCCTG
AGCCTGGGCCTGACCCCCAACTTCAAGAGCAACTTCGACCTGGCCGAGGATGCCAAACTGCAGCTGAGCA
AGGACACCTACGACGACGACCTGGACAACCTGCTGGCCCAGATCGGCGACCAGTACGCCGACCTGTTTCT
GGCCGCCAAGAACCTGTCCGACGCCATCCTGCTGAGCGACATCCTGAGAGTGAACACCGAGATCACCAAG
GCCCCCCTGAGCGCCTCTATGATCAAGAGATACGACGAGCACCACCAGGACCTGACCCTGCTGAAAGCTC
TCGTGCGGCAGCAGCTGCCTGAGAAGTACAAAGAGATTTTCTTCGACCAGAGCAAGAACGGCTACGCCGG
CTACATTGACGGCGGAGCCAGCCAGGAAGAGTTCTACAAGTTCATCAAGCCCATCCTGGAAAAGATGGAC
GGCACCGAGGAACTGCTCGTGAAGCTGAACAGAGAGGACCTGCTGCGGAAGCAGCGGACCTTCGACAACG
GCAGCATCCCCCACCAGATCCACCTGGGAGAGCTGCACGCCATTCTGCGGCGGCAGGAAGATTTTTACCC
ATTCCTGAAGGACAACCGGGAAAAGATCGAGAAGATCCTGACCTTCCGCATCCCCTACTACGTGGGCCCT
CTGGCCAGGGGAAACAGCAGATTCGCCTGGATGACCAGAAAGAGCGAGGAAACCATCACCCCCTGGAACT
TCGAGGAAGTGGTGGACAAGGGCGCTTCCGCCCAGAGCTTCATCGAGCGGATGACCAACTTCGATAAGAA
CCTGCCCAACGAGAAGGTGCTGCCCAAGCACAGCCTGCTGTACGAGTACTTCACCGTGTATAACGAGCTG
ACCAAAGTGAAATACGTGACCGAGGGAATGAGAAAGCCCGCCTTCCTGAGCGGCGAGCAGAAAAAGGCCA
TCGTGGACCTGCTGTTCAAGACCAACCGGAAAGTGACCGTGAAGCAGCTGAAAGAGGACTACTTCAAGAA
AATCGAGTGCTTCGACTCCGTGGAAATCTCCGGCGTGGAAGATCGGTTCAACGCCTCCCTGGGCACATAC
CACGATCTGCTGAAAATTATCAAGGACAAGGACTTCCTGGACAATGAGGAAAACGAGGACATTCTGGAAG
ATATCGTGCTGACCCTGACACTGTTTGAGGACAGAGAGATGATCGAGGAACGGCTGAAAACCTATGCCCA
CCTGTTCGACGACAAAGTGATGAAGCAGCTGAAGCGGCGGAGATACACCGGCTGGGGCAGGCTGAGCCGG
AAGCTGATCAACGGCATCCGGGACAAGCAGTCCGGCAAGACAATCCTGGATTTCCTGAAGTCCGACGGCT
TCGCCAACAGAAACTTCATGCAGCTGATCCACGACGACAGCCTGACCTTTAAAGAGGACATCCAGAAAGC
CCAGGTGTCCGGCCAGGGCGATAGCCTGCACGAGCACATTGCCAATCTGGCCGGCAGCCCCGCCATTAAG
AAGGGCATCCTGCAGACAGTGAAGGTGGTGGACGAGCTCGTGAAAGTGATGGGCCGGCACAAGCCCGAGA
ACATCGTGATCGAAATGGCCAGAGAGAACCAGACCACCCAGAAGGGACAGAAGAACAGCCGCGAGAGAAT
GAAGCGGATCGAAGAGGGCATCAAAGAGCTGGGCAGCCAGATCCTGAAAGAACACCCCGTGGAAAACACC
CAGCTGCAGAACGAGAAGCTGTACCTGTACTACCTGCAGAATGGGCGGGATATGTACGTGGACCAGGAAC
TGGACATCAACCGGCTGTCCGACTACGATGTGGACCATATCGTGCCTCAGAGCTTTCTGAAGGACGACTC
CATCGACAACAAGGTGCTGACCAGAAGCGACAAGAACCGGGGCAAGAGCGACAACGTGCCCTCCGAAGAG
GTCGTGAAGAAGATGAAGAACTACTGGCGGCAGCTGCTGAACGCCAAGCTGATTACCCAGAGAAAGTTCG
ACAATCTGACCAAGGCCGAGAGAGGCGGCCTGAGCGAACTGGATAAGGCCGGCTTCATCAAGAGACAGCT
GGTGGAAACCCGGCAGATCACAAAGCACGTGGCACAGATCCTGGACTCCCGGATGAACACTAAGTACGAC
GAGAATGACAAGCTGATCCGGGAAGTGAAAGTGATCACCCTGAAGTCCAAGCTGGTGTCCGATTTCCGGA
AGGATTTCCAGTTTTACAAAGTGCGCGAGATCAACAACTACCACCACGCCCACGACGCCTACCTGAACGC
CGTCGTGGGAACCGCCCTGATCAAAAAGTACCCTAAGCTGGAAAGCGAGTTCGTGTACGGCGACTACAAG
GTGTACGACGTGCGGAAGATGATCGCCAAGAGCGAGCAGGAAATCGGCAAGGCTACCGCCAAGTACTTCT
TCTACAGCAACATCATGAACTTTTTCAAGACCGAGATTACCCTGGCCAACGGCGAGATCCGGAAGCGGCC
TCTGATCGAGACAAACGGCGAAACCGGGGAGATCGTGTGGGATAAGGGCCGGGATTTTGCCACCGTGCGG
AAAGTGCTGAGCATGCCCCAAGTGAATATCGTGAAAAAGACCGAGGTGCAGACAGGCGGCTTCAGCAAAG
AGTCTATCCTGCCCAAGAGGAACAGCGATAAGCTGATCGCCAGAAAGAAGGACTGGGACCCTAAGAAGTA
CGGCGGCTTCGACAGCCCCACCGTGGCCTATTCTGTGCTGGTGGTGGCCAAAGTGGAAAAGGGCAAGTCC
AAGAAACTGAAGAGTGTGAAAGAGCTGCTGGGGATCACCATCATGGAAAGAAGCAGCTTCGAGAAGAATC
CCATCGACTTTCTGGAAGCCAAGGGCTACAAAGAAGTGAAAAAGGACCTGATCATCAAGCTGCCTAAGTA
CTCCCTGTTCGAGCTGGAAAACGGCCGGAAGAGAATGCTGGCCTCTGCCGGCGAACTGCAGAAGGGAAAC
GAACTGGCCCTGCCCTCCAAATATGTGAACTTCCTGTACCTGGCCAGCCACTATGAGAAGCTGAAGGGCT
CCCCCGAGGATAATGAGCAGAAACAGCTGTTTGTGGAACAGCACAAGCACTACCTGGACGAGATCATCGA
GCAGATCAGCGAGTTCTCCAAGAGAGTGATCCTGGCCGACGCTAATCTGGACAAAGTGCTGTCCGCCTAC
AACAAGCACCGGGATAAGCCCATCAGAGAGCAGGCCGAGAATATCATCCACCTGTTTACCCTGACCAATC
TGGGAGCCCCTGCCGCCTTCAAGTACTTTGACACCACCATCGACCGGAAGAGGTACACCAGCACCAAAGA
GGTGCTGGACGCCACCCTGATCCACCAGAGCATCACCGGCCTGTACGAGACACGGATCGACCTGTCTCAG
CTGGGAGGCGACAAAAGGCCGGCGGCCACGAAAAAGGCCGGCCAGGCAAAAAAGAAAAAGGAATTCGGCA
GTGGAGAGGGCAGAGGAAGTCTGCTAACATGCGGTGACGTCGAGGAGAATCCTGGCCCAGTGAGCAAGGG
CGAGGAGCTGTTCACCGGGGTGGTGCCCATCCTGGTCGAGCTGGACGGCGACGTAAACGGCCACAAGTTC
AGCGTGTCCGGCGAGGGCGAGGGCGATGCCACCTACGGCAAGCTGACCCTGAAGTTCATCTGCACCACCG
GCAAGCTGCCCGTGCCCTGGCCCACCCTCGTGACCACCCTGACCTACGGCGTGCAGTGCTTCAGCCGCTA
CCCCGACCACATGAAGCAGCACGACTTCTTCAAGTCCGCCATGCCCGAAGGCTACGTCCAGGAGCGCACC
ATCTTCTTCAAGGACGACGGCAACTACAAGACCCGCGCCGAGGTGAAGTTCGAGGGCGACACCCTGGTGA
ACCGCATCGAGCTGAAGGGCATCGACTTCAAGGAGGACGGCAACATCCTGGGGCACAAGCTGGAGTACAA
CTACAACAGCCACAACGTCTATATCATGGCCGACAAGCAGAAGAACGGCATCAAGGTGAACTTCAAGATC
CGCCACAACATCGAGGACGGCAGCGTGCAGCTCGCCGACCACTACCAGCAGAACACCCCCATCGGCGACG
GCCCCGTGCTGCTGCCCGACAACCACTACCTGAGCACCCAGTCCGCCCTGAGCAAAGACCCCAACGAGAA
GCGCGATCACATGGTCCTGCTGGAGTTCGTGACCGCCGCCGGGATCACTCTCGGCATGGACGAGCTGTAC
AAGGAATTCTAACTAGAGCTCGCTGATCAGCCTCGACTGTGCCTTCTAGTTGCCAGCCATCTGTTGTTTG
CCCCTCCCCCGTGCCTTCCTTGACCCTGGAAGGTGCCACTCCCACTGTCCTTTCCTAATAAAATGAGGAA
ATTGCATCGCATTGTCTGAGTAGGTGTCATTCTATTCTGGGGGGTGGGGTGGGGCAGGACAGCAAGGGGG
AGGATTGGGAAGAGAATAGCAGGCATGCTGGGGAGCGGCCGCAGGAACCCCTAGTGATGGAGTTGGCCAC
TCCCTCTCTGCGCGCTCGCTCGCTCACTGAGGCCGGGCGACCAAAGGTCGCCCGACGCCCGGGCTTTGCC
CGGGCGGCCTCAGTGAGCGAGCGAGCGCGCAGCTGCCTGCAGGGGCGCCTGATGCGGTATTTTCTCCTTA
CGCATCTGTGCGGTATTTCACACCGCATA
[95 nt withheld, positions 6750-6844]
T
[46 nt withheld, positions 6846-6891]
C
[141 nt withheld, positions 6893-7033]
CCTTTGACGTTGGAGTCCACGTTCTTT
[37 nt withheld, positions 7061-7097]
ACTCTATCTCGGGCTATTCTTTTGATTTATAAGGGATTTTGCCGATTTCGGTCTATTGGTTAAAAAATGA
GCTGATTTAACAAAAATTTAACGCGAATTTTAACAAAATATTAACGTTTACAATTTTATGGTGCACTCTC
AGTACAATCTGCTCTGATGCCGCATAGTTAAGCCAGCCCCGACACCCGCCAACACCCGCTGACGCGCCCT
GACGGGCTTGTCTGCTCCCGGCATCCGCTTACAGACAAGCTGTGACCGTCTCCGGGAGCTGCATGTGTCA
GAGGTTTTCACCGTCATCACCGAAACGCGCGAGACGAAAGGGCCTCGTGATACGCCTATTTTTATAGGTT
AATGTCATGATAATAATGGTTTCTTAGACGTCAGGTGGCACTTTTCGGGGAAATGTGCGCGGAACCCCTA
TTTGTTTATTTTTCTAAATACATTCAAATATGTATCCGCTCATGAGACAATAACCCTGATAAATGCTTCA
ATAATATTGAAAAAGGAAGAGTATGAGTATTCAACATTTCCGTGTCGCCCTTATTCCCTTTTTTGCGGCA
TTTTGCCTTCCTGTTTTTGCTCACCCAGAAACGCTGGTGAAAGTAAAAGATGCTGAAGATCAGTTGGGTG
CACGAGTGGGTTACATCGAACTGGATCTCAACAGCGGTAAGATCCTTGAGAGTTTTCGCCCCGAAGAACG
TTTTCCAATGATGAGCACTTTTAAAGTTCTGCTATGTGGCGCGGTATTATCCCGTATTGACGCCGGGCAA
GAGCAACTCGGTCGCCGCATACACTATTCTCAGAATGACTTGGTTGAGTACTCACCAGTCACAGAAAAGC
ATCTTACGGATGGCATGACAGTAAGAGAATTATGCAGTGCTGCCATAACCATGAGTGATAACACTGCGGC
CAACTTACTTCTGACAACGATCGGAGGACCGAAGGAGCTAACCGCTTTTTTGCACAACATGGGGGATCAT
GTAACTCGCCTTGATCGTTGGGAACCGGAGCTGAATGAAGCCATACCAAACGACGAGCGTGACACCACGA
TGCCTGTAGCAATGGCAACAACGTTGCGCAAACTATTAACTGGCGAACTACTTACTCTAGCTTCCCGGCA
ACAATTAATAGACTGGATGGAGGCGGATAAAGTTGCAGGACCACTTCTGCGCTCGGCCCTTCCGGCTGGC
TGGTTTATTGCTGATAAATCTGGAGCCGGTGAGCGTGGAAGCCGCGGTATCATTGCAGCACTGGGGCCAG
ATGGTAAGCCCTCCCGTATCGTAGTTATCTACACGACGGGGAGTCAGGCAACTATGGATGAACGAAATAG
ACAGATCGCTGAGATAGGTGCCTCACTGATTAAGCATTGGTAACTGTCAGACCAAGTTTACTCATATATA
CTTTAGATTGATTTAAAACTTCATTTTTAATTTAAAAGGATCTAGGTGAAGATCCTTTTTGATAATCTCA
TGACCAAAATCCCTTAACGTGAGTTTTCGTTCCACTGAGCGTCAGACCCCGTAGAAAAGATCAAAGGATC
TTCTTGAGATCCTTTTTTTCTGCGCGTAATCTGCTGCTTGCAAACAAAAAAACCACCGCTACCAGCGGTG
GTTTGTTTGCCGGATCAAGAGCTACCAACTCTTTTTCCGAAGGTAACTGGCTTCAGCAGAGCGCAGATAC
CAAATACTGTTCTTCTAGTGTAGCCGTAGTTAGGCCACCACTTCAAGAACTCTGTAGCACCGCCTACATA
CCTCGCTCTGCTAATCCTGTTACCAGTGGCTGCTGCCAGTGGCGATAAGTCGTGTCTTACCGGGTTGGAC
TCAAGACGATAGTTACCGGATAAGGCGCAGCGGTCGGGCTGAACGGGGGGTTCGTGCACACAGCCCAGCT
TGGAGCGAACGACCTACACCGAACTGAGATACCTACAGCGTGAGCTATGAGAAAGCGCCACGCTTCCCGA
AGGGAGAAAGGCGGACAGGTATCCGGTAAGCGGCAGGGTCGGAACAGGAGAGCGCACGAGGGAGCTTCCA
GGGGGAAACGCCTGGTATCTTTATAGTCCTGTCGGGTTTCGCCACCTCTGACTTGAGCGTCGATTTTTGT
GATGCTCGTCAGGGGGGCGGAGCCTATGGAAAAACGCCAGCAACGCGGCCTTTTTACGGTTCCTGGCCTT
TTGCTGGCCTTTTGCTCACATGT
Features (pLannotate 1.2.2; 20 found; start..end, strand, type, name):
      1..241     +  promoter       U6 promoter: RNA polymerase III promoter for human U6 snRNA
    251..270     +  CDS            Thy1.1 (fragment): mouse GPI-anchored cell surface glycoprotein of the immunoglobulin superfamily This allele of Thy1 is also known as CD90.1.
    270..345     +  misc_RNA       gRNA scaffold: guide RNA scaffold for the Streptococcus pyogenes CRISPR/Cas9 system
    352..395     +  misc_RNA       gRNA scaffold (fragment): guide RNA scaffold for the Streptococcus pyogenes CRISPR/Cas9 system
    442..727     +  enhancer       CMV enhancer: human cytomegalovirus immediate early enhancer; contains an 18-bp deletion relative to the standard CMV enhancer
    729..1006    +  promoter       chicken β-actin promoter: No description available
   1007..1234    +  intron         hybrid intron: hybrid between chicken β-actin (CBA) and minute virus of mice (MMV) introns (Gray et al., 2011)
   1372..2973    +  CDS            Cas9(N): N-terminal portion of Streptococcus pyogenes Cas9 (Zetsche et al., 2015)
   2974..5472    +  CDS            Cas9(C): C-terminal portion of Streptococcus pyogenes Cas9 (Zetsche et al., 2015)
   5473..5520    +  CDS            nucleoplasmin NLS: bipartite nuclear localization signal from nucleoplasmin
   5590..6303    +  CDS            EGFP: EGFP is a basic (constitutively fluorescent) green fluorescent protein published in 1996, derived from Aequorea victoria. It is reported to be a rapidly-maturing weak dimer with moderate acid sensitivity.
   6337..6448    +  polyA_signal   bGH poly(A) signal: bovine growth hormone polyadenylation signal
   6553..6693    +  repeat_region  AAV2 ITR: inverted terminal repeat of adeno-associated virus serotype 2 inverted
   6698..6749    -  misc_feature   bom (fragment): basis of mobility region from pBR322
   6768..7223    +  rep_origin     f1 ori (sequence partly withheld): f1 bacteriophage origin of replication; arrow indicates direction of (+) strand synthesis
   7224..7273    -  misc_feature   bom (fragment): basis of mobility region from pBR322
   7375..7410    -  CDS            rop (fragment): Rop protein, which maintains plasmids at low copy number; rop
   7505..7609    +  promoter       AmpR promoter: bla
   7610..8470    +  CDS            AmpR: β-lactamase; bla; confers resistance to ampicillin, carbenicillin, and related antibiotics
   8641..9229    +  rep_origin     ori: high-copy-number ColE1/pMB1/pBR322/pUC origin of replication
