[The description below was written by a language model from this plasmid's Addgene catalogue record and pLannotate feature annotations shown in this document.]
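Description:
p163_LTJ_sgRNACD90.1 is an all-in-one mammalian CRISPR expression plasmid of about 9.3 kb, built on the pX458 backbone by inserting a guide sequence into the BbsI cloning site, which was destroyed in the process. It is propagated in E. coli as a high-copy plasmid through a ColE1/pUC-type origin and selected with ampicillin via the β-lactamase gene. An f1 phage origin is also present. The feature table additionally lists a single AAV2 inverted terminal repeat downstream of the expression cassette and small fragments of bom and rop, which are backbone remnants. With only one ITR annotated, the record gives no indication that the plasmid is meant for AAV packaging.

The payload consists of two expression units. A human U6 RNA polymerase III promoter drives a 20-nucleotide spacer matching mouse Thy1.1 (the CD90.1 allele of Thy1), fused to the Streptococcus pyogenes guide RNA scaffold. The annotation software labels the spacer as a Thy1.1 coding fragment, but it is the guide sequence, not an expressed protein. Downstream, a hybrid promoter made of the CMV enhancer, chicken β-actin promoter and a hybrid intron drives S. pyogenes Cas9, annotated as contiguous N- and C-terminal portions, with a nucleoplasmin nuclear localization signal. Cas9 is linked through a 2A peptide to EGFP, and the unit ends in a bovine growth hormone polyadenylation signal. The 2A element yields separate Cas9 and EGFP proteins from one transcript, so green fluorescence marks transfected cells and serves as the only mammalian selectable marker. The plasmid is used to target the CD90.1 locus in mouse cells, and the associated publication describes plasmid-based gene editing in primary T cells.
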