Addgene plasmid #82677: p163_LTJ_sgRNACD90.1
Purpose: sgRNA targeting murine CD90.1. Co-expresses SpCas9-2A-EGFP.
Depositing lab: Lukas Jeker. Depositing organization: University Hospital of Basel. Publication: Highly Efficient and Versatile Plasmid-Based Gene Editing in Primary T Cells. Kornete M, Marone R, Jeker LT. J Immunol. 2018 Feb 14. pii: jimmunol.1701121. doi: 10.4049/jimmunol.1701121. PubMed 29445007.
Backbone
  Vector backbone: pX458
  Backbone manufacturer: Feng Zhang (Addgene plasmid# 48138)
  Backbone size w/o insert (bp): 9300
  Total vector size (bp): 9300
  Modifications to backbone: sgRNA cloned into the BbsI site of pX458
  Vector type: Mammalian Expression, CRISPR
  Selectable markers: EGFP
Growth in bacteria
  Bacterial resistance: Ampicillin, 100 μg/mL
  Growth temperature: 37°C
  Growth strain: DH5alpha
  Copy number: High Copy
Gene/Insert
  Gene/Insert name: sgRNA targeting mouse CD90.1
  gRNA/shRNA sequence: GTTTGTGAGCTTCGAGTCTC
  Species: M. musculus (mouse)
  Promoter: U6
  Cloning method: Restriction Enzyme; 5′ cloning site BbsI (destroyed during cloning); 3′ cloning site BbsI (destroyed during cloning)
  Sequencing primers: 5′ U6-forward primer (ACTATCATATGCTTACCGTAAC)
Terms and licenses: Academic/Nonprofit Terms; Industry Terms: Not Available to Industry
Depositor comments: Plasmid co-expresses Cas9 from S. pyogenes with 2A-EGFP, as part of the pX458 backbone. These plasmids were previously associated with the following preprint: Highly efficient and versatile plasmid-based gene editing in primary T cells bioRxiv. 13 January 2018. doi:10.1101/247544
How to cite: p163_LTJ_sgRNACD90.1 was a gift from Lukas Jeker (Addgene plasmid # 82677 ; http://n2t.net/addgene:82677 ; RRID:Addgene_82677)
