>Addgene plasmid #82677 | p163_LTJ_sgRNACD90.1 | depositor partial sequence | sequence record 157283 | U6-forward primer (ACTATCATATGCTTACCGTAAC)
CGAAACACCGTTTGTGAGCTTCGAGTCTCGTTTTAGAGCTAGAAATAGCAAGTTAAAATAAGGCTAGTCC
GTTATCAACTTGAAAAAGTGGCACCGAGTCGGTGCTTTTTTGTTTTAGAGCTAGAAATAGCAAGTTAAAA
TAAGGCTAGTCCGTTTTTAGCGCGTGCGCCAATTCTGCAGACAAATGGCTCTAGAGGTACCCGTTACATA
ACTTACGGTAAATGGCCCGCCTGGCTGACCGCCCAACGACCCCCGCCCATTGACGTCAATAGTAACGCCA
ATAGGGACTTTCCATTGACGTCAATGGGTGGAGTATTTACGGTAAACTGCCCACTTGGCAGTACATCAAG
TGTATCATATGCCAAGTACGCCCCCTATTGACGTCAATGACGGTAAATGGCCCGCCTGGCATTGTGCCCA
GTACATGACCTTATGGGACTTTCCTACTTGGCAGTACATCTACGTATTAGTCATCGCTATTACCATGGTC
GAGGTGAGCCCCACGTTCTGCTTCACTCTCCCCATCTCCCCCCCCTCCCCACCCCCAATTTTGTATTTAT
TTATTTTTTAATTATTTTGTGCAGCGATGGGGGCGGGGGGGGGGGGGGGGCGCGCGCCAGGCGGGGCGGG
GCGGGGCAGGGGCGGGGCGGGGCGAGGCGAAAGGGCGGCGGCAGCCAATCAAGCGGCGCGCTCCGAAAGT
TTCCTTTTATGGCGAGGG
