>Addgene plasmid #82677 | p163_LTJ_sgRNACD90.1 | addgene partial sequence | sequence record 204106 | Addgene Partial NGS Result
GCGCGCTGCCTTCGCCCCGTGCCCCGCTCCGCCGCCGCCTCGCGCCGCCCGCCCCGGCTCTGACTGACCG
CGTTACTCCCACAGGTGAGCGGGCGGGACGGCCCTTCTCCTCCGGGCTGTAATTAGCTGAGCAAGAGGTA
AGGGTTTAAGGGATGGTTGGTTGGTGGGGTATTAATGTTTAATTACCTGGAGCACCTGCCTGAAATCACT
TTTTTTCAGGTTGGACCGGTGCCACCATGGACTATAAGGACCACGACGGAGACTACAAGGATCATGATAT
TGATTACAAAGACGATGACGATAAGATGGCCCCAAAGAAGAAGCGGAAGGTCGGTATCCACGGAGTCCCA
GCAGCCGACAAGAAGTACAGCATCGGCCTGGACATCGGCACCAACTCTGTGGGCTGGGCCGTGATCACCG
ACGAGTACAAGGTGCCCAGCAAGAAATTCAAGGTGCTGGGCAACACCGACCGGCACAGCATCAAGAAGAA
CCTGATCGGAGCCCTGCTGTTCGACAGCGGCGAAACAGCCGAGGCCACCCGGCTGAAGAGAACCGCCAGA
AGAAGATACACCAGACGGAAGAACCGGATCTGCTATCTGCAAGAGATCTTCAGCAACGAGATGGCCAAGG
TGGACGACAGCTTCTTCCACAGACTGGAAGAGTCCTTCCTGGTGGAAGAGGATAAGAAGCACGAGCGGCA
CCCCATCTTCGGCAACATCGTGGACGAGGTGGCCTACCACGAGAAGTACCCCACCATCTACCACCTGAGA
AAGAAACTGGTGGACAGCACCGACAAGGCCGACCTGCGGCTGATCTATCTGGCCCTGGCCCACATGATCA
AGTTCCGGGGCCACTTCCTGATCGAGGGCGACCTGAACCCCGACAACAGCGACGTGGACAAGCTGTTCAT
CCAGCTGGTGCAGACCTACAACCAGCTGTTCGAGGAAAACCCCATCAACGCCAGCGGCGTGGACGCCAAG
GCCATCCTGTCTGCCAGACTGAGCAAGAGCAGACGGCTGGAAAATCTGATCGCCCAGCTGCCCGGCGAGA
AGAAGAATGGCCTGTTCGGAAACCTGATTGCCCTGAGCCTGGGCCTGACCCCCAACTTCAAGAGCAACTT
CGACCTGGCCGAGGATGCCAAACTGCAGCTGAGCAAGGACACCTACGACGACGACCTGGACAACCTGCTG
GCCCAGATCGGCGACCAGTACGCCGACCTGTTTCTGGCCGCCAAGAACCTGTCCGACGCCATCCTGCTGA
GCGACATCCTGAGAGTGAACACCGAGATCACCAAGGCCCCCCTGAGCGCCTCTATGATCAAGAGATACGA
CGAGCACCACCAGGACCTGACCCTGCTGAAAGCTCTCGTGCGGCAGCAGCTGCCTGAGAAGTACAAAGAG
ATTTTCTTCGACCAGAGCAAGAACGGCTACGCCGGCTACATTGACGGCGGAGCCAGCCAGGAAGAGTTCT
ACAAGTTCATCAAGCCCATCCTGGAAAAGATGGACGGCACCGAGGAACTGCTCGTGAAGCTGAACAGAGA
GGACCTGCTGCGGAAGCAGCGGACCTTCGACAACGGCAGCATCCCCCACCAGATCCACCTGGGAGAGCTG
CACGCCATTCTGCGGCGGCAGGAAGATTTTTACCCATTCCTGAAGGACAACCGGGAAAAGATCGAGAAGA
TCCTGACCTTCCGCATCCCCTACTACGTGGGCCCTCTGGCCAGGGGAAACAGCAGATTCGCCTGGATGAC
CAGAAAGAGCGAGGAAACCATCACCCCCTGGAACTTCGAGGAAGTGGTGGACAAGGGCGCTTCCGCCCAG
AGCTTCATCGAGCGGATGACCAACTTCGATAAGAACCTGCCCAACGAGAAGGTGCTGCCCAAGCACAGCC
TGCTGTACGAGTACTTCACCGTGTATAACGAGCTGACCAAAGTGAAATACGTGACCGAGGGAATGAGAAA
GCCCGCCTTCCTGAGCGGCGAGCAGAAAAAGGCCATCGTGGACCTGCTGTTCAAGACCAACCGGAAAGTG
ACCGTGAAGCAGCTGAAAGAGGACTACTTCAAGAAAATCGAGTGCTTCGACTCCGTGGAAATCTCCGGCG
TGGAAGATCGGTTCAACGCCTCCCTGGGCACATACCACGATCTGCTGAAAATTATCAAGGACAAGGACTT
CCTGGACAATGAGGAAAACGAGGACATTCTGGAAGATATCGTGCTGACCCTGACACTGTTTGAGGACAGA
GAGATGATCGAGGAACGGCTGAAAACCTATGCCCACCTGTTCGACGACAAAGTGATGAAGCAGCTGAAGC
GGCGGAGATACACCGGCTGGGGCAGGCTGAGCCGGAAGCTGATCAACGGCATCCGGGACAAGCAGTCCGG
CAAGACAATCCTGGATTTCCTGAAGTCCGACGGCTTCGCCAACAGAAACTTCATGCAGCTGATCCACGAC
GACAGCCTGACCTTTAAAGAGGACATCCAGAAAGCCCAGGTGTCCGGCCAGGGCGATAGCCTGCACGAGC
ACATTGCCAATCTGGCCGGCAGCCCCGCCATTAAGAAGGGCATCCTGCAGACAGTGAAGGTGGTGGACGA
GCTCGTGAAAGTGATGGGCCGGCACAAGCCCGAGAACATCGTGATCGAAATGGCCAGAGAGAACCAGACC
ACCCAGAAGGGACAGAAGAACAGCCGCGAGAGAATGAAGCGGATCGAAGAGGGCATCAAAGAGCTGGGCA
GCCAGATCCTGAAAGAACACCCCGTGGAAAACACCCAGCTGCAGAACGAGAAGCTGTACCTGTACTACCT
GCAGAATGGGCGGGATATGTACGTGGACCAGGAACTGGACATCAACCGGCTGTCCGACTACGATGTGGAC
CATATCGTGCCTCAGAGCTTTCTGAAGGACGACTCCATCGACAACAAGGTGCTGACCAGAAGCGACAAGA
ACCGGGGCAAGAGCGACAACGTGCCCTCCGAAGAGGTCGTGAAGAAGATGAAGAACTACTGGCGGCAGCT
GCTGAACGCCAAGCTGATTACCCAGAGAAAGTTCGACAATCTGACCAAGGCCGAGAGAGGCGGCCTGAGC
GAACTGGATAAGGCCGGCTTCATCAAGAGACAGCTGGTGGAAACCCGGCAGATCACAAAGCACGTGGCAC
AGATCCTGGACTCCCGGATGAACACTAAGTACGACGAGAATGACAAGCTGATCCGGGAAGTGAAAGTGAT
CACCCTGAAGTCCAAGCTGGTGTCCGATTTCCGGAAGGATTTCCAGTTTTACAAAGTGCGCGAGATCAAC
AACTACCACCACGCCCACGACGCCTACCTGAACGCCGTCGTGGGAACCGCCCTGATCAAAAAGTACCCTA
AGCTGGAAAGCGAGTTCGTGTACGGCGACTACAAGGTGTACGACGTGCGGAAGATGATCGCCAAGAGCGA
GCAGGAAATCGGCAAGGCTACCGCCAAGTACTTCTTCTACAGCAACATCATGAACTTTTTCAAGACCGAG
ATTACCCTGGCCAACGGCGAGATCCGGAAGCGGCCTCTGATCGAGACAAACGGCGAAACCGGGGAGATCG
TGTGGGATAAGGGCCGGGATTTTGCCACCGTGCGGAAAGTGCTGAGCATGCCCCAAGTGAATATCGTGAA
AAAGACCGAGGTGCAGACAGGCGGCTTCAGCAAAGAGTCTATCCTGCCCAAGAGGAACAGCGATAAGCTG
ATCGCCAGAAAGAAGGACTGGGACCCTAAGAAGTACGGCGGCTTCGACAGCCCCACCGTGGCCTATTCTG
TGCTGGTGGTGGCCAAAGTGGAAAAGGGCAAGTCCAAGAAACTGAAGAGTGTGAAAGAGCTGCTGGGGAT
CACCATCATGGAAAGAAGCAGCTTCGAGAAGAATCCCATCGACTTTCTGGAAGCCAAGGGCTACAAAGAA
GTGAAAAAGGACCTGATCATCAAGCTGCCTAAGTACTCCCTGTTCGAGCTGGAAAACGGCCGGAAGAGAA
TGCTGGCCTCTGCCGGCGAACTGCAGAAGGGAAACGAACTGGCCCTGCCCTCCAAATATGTGAACTTCCT
GTACCTGGCCAGCCACTATGAGAAGCTGAAGGGCTCCCCCGAGGATAATGAGCAGAAACAGCTGTTTGTG
GAACAGCACAAGCACTACCTGGACGAGATCATCGAGCAGATCAGCGAGTTCTCCAAGAGAGTGATCCTGG
CCGACGCTAATCTGGACAAAGTGCTGTCCGCCTACAACAAGCACCGGGATAAGCCCATCAGAGAGCAGGC
CGAGAATATCATCCACCTGTTTACCCTGACCAATCTGGGAGCCCCTGCCGCCTTCAAGTACTTTGACACC
ACCATCGACCGGAAGAGGTACACCAGCACCAAAGAGGTGCTGGACGCCACCCTGATCCACCAGAGCATCA
CCGGCCTGTACGAGACACGGATCGACCTGTCTCAGCTGGGAGGCGACAAAAGGCCGGCGGCCACGAAAAA
GGCCGGCCAGGCAAAAAAGAAAAAGGAATTCGGCAGTGGAGAGGGCAGAGGAAGTCTGCTAACATGCGGT
GACGTCGAGGAGAATCCTGGCCCAGTGAGCAAGGGCGAGGAGCTGTTCACCGGGGTGGTGCCCATCCTGG
TCGAGCTGGACGGCGACGTAAACGGCCACAAGTTCAGCGTGTCCGGCGAGGGCGAGGGCGATGCCACCTA
CGGCAAGCTGACCCTGAAGTTCATCTGCACCACCGGCAAGCTGCCCGTGCCCTGGCCCACCCTCGTGACC
ACCCTGACCTACGGCGTGCAGTGCTTCAGCCGCTACCCCGACCACATGAAGCAGCACGACTTCTTCAAGT
CCGCCATGCCCGAAGGCTACGTCCAGGAGCGCACCATCTTCTTCAAGGACGACGGCAACTACAAGACCCG
CGCCGAGGTGAAGTTCGAGGGCGACACCCTGGTGAACCGCATCGAGCTGAAGGGCATCGACTTCAAGGAG
GACGGCAACATCCTGGGGCACAAGCTGGAGTACAACTACAACAGCCACAACGTCTATATCATGGCCGACA
AGCAGAAGAACGGCATCAAGGTGAACTTCAAGATCCGCCACAACATCGAGGACGGCAGCGTGCAGCTCGC
CGACCACTACCAGCAGAACACCCCCATCGGCGACGGCCCCGTGCTGCTGCCCGACAACCACTACCTGAGC
ACCCAGTCCGCCCTGAGCAAAGACCCCAACGAGAAGCGCGATCACATGGTCCTGCTGGAGTTCGTGACCG
CCGCCGGGATCACTCTCGGCATGGACGAGCTGTACAAGGAATTCTAACTAGAGCTCGCTGATCAGCCTCG
ACTGTGCCTTCTAGTTGCCAGCCATCTGTTGTTTGCCCCTCCCCCGTGCCTTCCTTGACCCTGGAAGGTG
CCACTCCCACTGTCCTTTCCTAATAAAATGAGGAAATTGCATCGCATTGTCTGAGTAGGTGTCATTCTAT
TCTGGGGGGTGGGGTGGGGCAGGACAGCAAGGGGGAGGATTGGGAAGAGAATAGCAGGCATGCTGGGGAG
CGGCCGCAGGAACCCCTAGTGATGGAGTTGGCCACTCCCTCTCTGCGCGCTCGCTCGCTCACTGAGGCCG
GGCGACCAAAGGTCGCCCGACGCCCGGGCTTTGCCCGGGCGGCCTCAGTGAGCGAGCGAGCGCGCAGCTG
CCTGCAGGGGCGCCTGATGCGGTATTTTCTCCTTACGCATCTGTGCGGTATTTCACACCGCATA
[95 nt withheld, positions 5735-5829]
T
[46 nt withheld, positions 5831-5876]
C
[141 nt withheld, positions 5878-6018]
CCTTTGACGTTGGAGTCCACGTTCTTT
[37 nt withheld, positions 6046-6082]
ACTCTATCTCGGGCTATTCTTTTGATTTATAAGGGATTTTGCCGATTTCGGTCTATTGGTTAAAAAATGA
GCTGATTTAACAAAAATTTAACGCGAATTTTAACAAAATATTAACGTTTACAATTTTATGGTGCACTCTC
AGTACAATCTGCTCTGATGCCGCATAGTTAAGCCAGCCCCGACACCCGCCAACACCCGCTGACGCGCCCT
GACGGGCTTGTCTGCTCCCGGCATCCGCTTACAGACAAGCTGTGACCGTCTCCGGGAGCTGCATGTGTCA
GAGGTTTTCACCGTCATCACCGAAACGCGCGAGACGAAAGGGCCTCGTGATACGCCTATTTTTATAGGTT
AATGTCATGATAATAATGGTTTCTTAGACGTCAGGTGGCACTTTTCGGGGAAATGTGCGCGGAACCCCTA
TTTGTTTATTTTTCTAAATACATTCAAATATGTATCCGCTCATGAGACAATAACCCTGATAAATGCTTCA
ATAATATTGAAAAAGGAAGAGTATGAGTATTCAACATTTCCGTGTCGCCCTTATTCCCTTTTTTGCGGCA
TTTTGCCTTCCTGTTTTTGCTCACCCAGAAACGCTGGTGAAAGTAAAAGATGCTGAAGATCAGTTGGGTG
CACGAGTGGGTTACATCGAACTGGATCTCAACAGCGGTAAGATCCTTGAGAGTTTTCGCCCCGAAGAACG
TTTTCCAATGATGAGCACTTTTAAAGTTCTGCTATGTGGCGCGGTATTATCCCGTATTGACGCCGGGCAA
GAGCAACTCGGTCGCCGCATACACTATTCTCAGAATGACTTGGTTGAGTACTCACCAGTCACAGAAAAGC
ATCTTACGGATGGCATGACAGTAAGAGAATTATGCAGTGCTGCCATAACCATGAGTGATAACACTGCGGC
CAACTTACTTCTGACAACGATCGGAGGACCGAAGGAGCTAACCGCTTTTTTGCACAACATGGGGGATCAT
GTAACTCGCCTTGATCGTTGGGAACCGGAGCTGAATGAAGCCATACCAAACGACGAGCGTGACACCACGA
TGCCTGTAGCAATGGCAACAACGTTGCGCAAACTATTAACTGGCGAACTACTTACTCTAGCTTCCCGGCA
ACAATTAATAGACTGGATGGAGGCGGATAAAGTTGCAGGACCACTTCTGCGCTCGGCCCTTCCGGCTGGC
TGGTTTATTGCTGATAAATCTGGAGCCGGTGAGCGTGGAAGCCGCGGTATCATTGCAGCACTGGGGCCAG
ATGGTAAGCCCTCCCGTATCGTAGTTATCTACACGACGGGGAGTCAGGCAACTATGGATGAACGAAATAG
ACAGATCGCTGAGATAGGTGCCTCACTGATTAAGCATTGGTAACTGTCAGACCAAGTTTACTCATATATA
CTTTAGATTGATTTAAAACTTCATTTTTAATTTAAAAGGATCTAGGTGAAGATCCTTTTTGATAATCTCA
TGACCAAAATCCCTTAACGTGAGTTTTCGTTCCACTGAGCGTCAGACCCCGTAGAAAAGATCAAAGGATC
TTCTTGAGATCCTTTTTTTCTGCGCGTAATCTGCTGCTTGCAAACAAAAAAACCACCGCTACCAGCGGTG
GTTTGTTTGCCGGATCAAGAGCTACCAACTCTTTTTCCGAAGGTAACTGGCTTCAGCAGAGCGCAGATAC
CAAATACTGTTCTTCTAGTGTAGCCGTAGTTAGGCCACCACTTCAAGAACTCTGTAGCACCGCCTACATA
CCTCGCTCTGCTAATCCTGTTACCAGTGGCTGCTGCCAGTGGCGATAAGTCGTGTCTTACCGGGTTGGAC
TCAAGACGATAGTTACCGGATAAGGCGCAGCGGTCGGGCTGAACGGGGGGTTCGTGCACACAGCCCAGCT
TGGAGCGAACGACCTACACCGAACTGAGATACCTACAGCGTGAGCTATGAGAAAGCGCCACGCTTCCCGA
AGGGAGAAAGGCGGACAGGTATCCGGTAAGCGGCAGGGTCGGAACAGGAGAGCGCACGAGGGAGCTTCCA
GGGGGAAACGCCTGGTATCTTTATAGTCCTGTCGGGTTTCGCCACCTCTGACTTGAGCGTCGATTTTTGT
GATGCTCGTCAGGGGGGCGGAGCCTATGGAAAAACGCCAGCAACGCGGCCTTTTTACGGTTCCTGGCCTT
TTGCTGGCCTTTTGCTCACATGTGAGGGCCTATTTCCCATGATTCCTTCATATTTGCATATACGATACAA
GGCTGTTAGAGAGATAATTGGAATTAATTTGACTGTAAACACAAAGATATTAGTACAAAATACGTGACGT
AGAAAGTAATAATTTCTTGGGTAGTTTGCAGTTTTAAAATTATGTTTTAAAATGGACTATCATATGCTTA
CCGTAACTTGAAAGTATTTCGATTTCTTGGCTTTATATATCTTGTGGAAAGGACGAAACACCGTTTGTGA
GCTTCGAGTCTCGTTTTAGAGCTAGAAATAGCAAGTTAAAATAAGGCTAGTCCGTTATCAACTTGAAAAA
GTGGCACCGAGTCGGTGCTTTTTTGTTTTAGAGCTAGAAATAGCAAGTTAAAATAAGGCTAGTCCGTTTT
TAGCGCGTGCGCCAATTCTGCAGACAAATGGCTCTAGAGGTACCCGTTACATAACTTACGGTAAATGGCC
CGCCTGGCTGACCGCCCAACGACCCCCGCCCATTGACGTCAATAGTAACGCCAATAGGGACTTTCCATTG
ACGTCAATGGGTGGAGTATTTACGGTAAACTGCCCACTTGGCAGTACATCAAGTGTATCATATGCCAAGT
ACGCCCCCTATTGACGTCAATGACGGTAAATGGCCCGCCTGGCATTGTGCCCAGTACATGACCTTATGGG
ACTTTCCTACTTGGCAGTACATCTACGTATTAGTCATCGCTATTACCATGGTCGAGGTGAGCCCCACGTT
CTGCTTCACTCTCCCCATCTCCCCCCCCTCCCCACCCCCAATTTTGTATTTATTTATTTTTTAATTATTT
TGTGCAGCGATGGGGGCGGGGGGGGGGG
